>Addgene plasmid #86324 | PX458_MIER3_2 | addgene full sequence | sequence record 171050 | Addgene NGS Result
CGTCAGACCCCGTAGAAAAGATCAAAGGATCTTCTTGAGATCCTTTTTTTCTGCGCGTAATCTGCTGCTT
GCAAACAAAAAAACCACCGCTACCAGCGGTGGTTTGTTTGCCGGATCAAGAGCTACCAACTCTTTTTCCG
AAGGTAACTGGCTTCAGCAGAGCGCAGATACCAAATACTGTTCTTCTAGTGTAGCCGTAGTTAGGCCACC
ACTTCAAGAACTCTGTAGCACCGCCTACATACCTCGCTCTGCTAATCCTGTTACCAGTGGCTGCTGCCAG
TGGCGATAAGTCGTGTCTTACCGGGTTGGACTCAAGACGATAGTTACCGGATAAGGCGCAGCGGTCGGGC
TGAACGGGGGGTTCGTGCACACAGCCCAGCTTGGAGCGAACGACCTACACCGAACTGAGATACCTACAGC
GTGAGCTATGAGAAAGCGCCACGCTTCCCGAAGGGAGAAAGGCGGACAGGTATCCGGTAAGCGGCAGGGT
CGGAACAGGAGAGCGCACGAGGGAGCTTCCAGGGGGAAACGCCTGGTATCTTTATAGTCCTGTCGGGTTT
CGCCACCTCTGACTTGAGCGTCGATTTTTGTGATGCTCGTCAGGGGGGCGGAGCCTATGGAAAAACGCCA
GCAACGCGGCCTTTTTACGGTTCCTGGCCTTTTGCTGGCCTTTTGCTCACATGTGAGGGCCTATTTCCCA
TGATTCCTTCATATTTGCATATACGATACAAGGCTGTTAGAGAGATAATTGGAATTAATTTGACTGTAAA
CACAAAGATATTAGTACAAAATACGTGACGTAGAAAGTAATAATTTCTTGGGTAGTTTGCAGTTTTAAAA
TTATGTTTTAAAATGGACTATCATATGCTTACCGTAACTTGAAAGTATTTCGATTTCTTGGCTTTATATA
TCTTGTGGAAAGGACGAAACACCGCACTCTGAGTGACCTGAGTGGTTTTAGAGCTAGAAATAGCAAGTTA
AAATAAGGCTAGTCCGTTATCAACTTGAAAAAGTGGCACCGAGTCGGTGCTTTTTTGTTTTAGAGCTAGA
AATAGCAAGTTAAAATAAGGCTAGTCCGTTTTTAGCGCGTGCGCCAATTCTGCAGACAAATGGCTCTAGA
GGTACCCGTTACATAACTTACGGTAAATGGCCCGCCTGGCTGACCGCCCAACGACCCCCGCCCATTGACG
TCAATAGTAACGCCAATAGGGACTTTCCATTGACGTCAATGGGTGGAGTATTTACGGTAAACTGCCCACT
TGGCAGTACATCAAGTGTATCATATGCCAAGTACGCCCCCTATTGACGTCAATGACGGTAAATGGCCCGC
CTGGCATTGTGCCCAGTACATGACCTTATGGGACTTTCCTACTTGGCAGTACATCTACGTATTAGTCATC
GCTATTACCATGGTCGAGGTGAGCCCCACGTTCTGCTTCACTCTCCCCATCTCCCCCCCCTCCCCACCCC
CAATTTTGTATTTATTTATTTTTTAATTATTTTGTGCAGCGATGGGGGCGGGGGGGGGGGGGGGGCGCGC
GCCAGGCGGGGCGGGGCGGGGCGAGGGGCGGGGCGGGGCGAGGCGGAGAGGTGCGGCGGCAGCCAATCAG
AGCGGCGCGCTCCGAAAGTTTCCTTTTATGGCGAGGCGGCGGCGGCGGCGGCCCTATAAAAAGCGAAGCG
CGCGGCGGGCGGGAGTCGCTGCGCGCTGCCTTCGCCCCGTGCCCCGCTCCGCCGCCGCCTCGCGCCGCCC
GCCCCGGCTCTGACTGACCGCGTTACTCCCACAGGTGAGCGGGCGGGACGGCCCTTCTCCTCCGGGCTGT
AATTAGCTGAGCAAGAGGTAAGGGTTTAAGGGATGGTTGGTTGGTGGGGTATTAATGTTTAATTACCTGG
AGCACCTGCCTGAAATCACTTTTTTTCAGGTTGGACCGGTGCCACCATGGACTATAAGGACCACGACGGA
GACTACAAGGATCATGATATTGATTACAAAGACGATGACGATAAGATGGCCCCAAAGAAGAAGCGGAAGG
TCGGTATCCACGGAGTCCCAGCAGCCGACAAGAAGTACAGCATCGGCCTGGACATCGGCACCAACTCTGT
GGGCTGGGCCGTGATCACCGACGAGTACAAGGTGCCCAGCAAGAAATTCAAGGTGCTGGGCAACACCGAC
CGGCACAGCATCAAGAAGAACCTGATCGGAGCCCTGCTGTTCGACAGCGGCGAAACAGCCGAGGCCACCC
GGCTGAAGAGAACCGCCAGAAGAAGATACACCAGACGGAAGAACCGGATCTGCTATCTGCAAGAGATCTT
CAGCAACGAGATGGCCAAGGTGGACGACAGCTTCTTCCACAGACTGGAAGAGTCCTTCCTGGTGGAAGAG
GATAAGAAGCACGAGCGGCACCCCATCTTCGGCAACATCGTGGACGAGGTGGCCTACCACGAGAAGTACC
CCACCATCTACCACCTGAGAAAGAAACTGGTGGACAGCACCGACAAGGCCGACCTGCGGCTGATCTATCT
GGCCCTGGCCCACATGATCAAGTTCCGGGGCCACTTCCTGATCGAGGGCGACCTGAACCCCGACAACAGC
GACGTGGACAAGCTGTTCATCCAGCTGGTGCAGACCTACAACCAGCTGTTCGAGGAAAACCCCATCAACG
CCAGCGGCGTGGACGCCAAGGCCATCCTGTCTGCCAGACTGAGCAAGAGCAGACGGCTGGAAAATCTGAT
CGCCCAGCTGCCCGGCGAGAAGAAGAATGGCCTGTTCGGAAACCTGATTGCCCTGAGCCTGGGCCTGACC
CCCAACTTCAAGAGCAACTTCGACCTGGCCGAGGATGCCAAACTGCAGCTGAGCAAGGACACCTACGACG
ACGACCTGGACAACCTGCTGGCCCAGATCGGCGACCAGTACGCCGACCTGTTTCTGGCCGCCAAGAACCT
GTCCGACGCCATCCTGCTGAGCGACATCCTGAGAGTGAACACCGAGATCACCAAGGCCCCCCTGAGCGCC
TCTATGATCAAGAGATACGACGAGCACCACCAGGACCTGACCCTGCTGAAAGCTCTCGTGCGGCAGCAGC
TGCCTGAGAAGTACAAAGAGATTTTCTTCGACCAGAGCAAGAACGGCTACGCCGGCTACATTGACGGCGG
AGCCAGCCAGGAAGAGTTCTACAAGTTCATCAAGCCCATCCTGGAAAAGATGGACGGCACCGAGGAACTG
CTCGTGAAGCTGAACAGAGAGGACCTGCTGCGGAAGCAGCGGACCTTCGACAACGGCAGCATCCCCCACC
AGATCCACCTGGGAGAGCTGCACGCCATTCTGCGGCGGCAGGAAGATTTTTACCCATTCCTGAAGGACAA
CCGGGAAAAGATCGAGAAGATCCTGACCTTCCGCATCCCCTACTACGTGGGCCCTCTGGCCAGGGGAAAC
AGCAGATTCGCCTGGATGACCAGAAAGAGCGAGGAAACCATCACCCCCTGGAACTTCGAGGAAGTGGTGG
ACAAGGGCGCTTCCGCCCAGAGCTTCATCGAGCGGATGACCAACTTCGATAAGAACCTGCCCAACGAGAA
GGTGCTGCCCAAGCACAGCCTGCTGTACGAGTACTTCACCGTGTATAACGAGCTGACCAAAGTGAAATAC
GTGACCGAGGGAATGAGAAAGCCCGCCTTCCTGAGCGGCGAGCAGAAAAAGGCCATCGTGGACCTGCTGT
TCAAGACCAACCGGAAAGTGACCGTGAAGCAGCTGAAAGAGGACTACTTCAAGAAAATCGAGTGCTTCGA
CTCCGTGGAAATCTCCGGCGTGGAAGATCGGTTCAACGCCTCCCTGGGCACATACCACGATCTGCTGAAA
ATTATCAAGGACAAGGACTTCCTGGACAATGAGGAAAACGAGGACATTCTGGAAGATATCGTGCTGACCC
TGACACTGTTTGAGGACAGAGAGATGATCGAGGAACGGCTGAAAACCTATGCCCACCTGTTCGACGACAA
AGTGATGAAGCAGCTGAAGCGGCGGAGATACACCGGCTGGGGCAGGCTGAGCCGGAAGCTGATCAACGGC
ATCCGGGACAAGCAGTCCGGCAAGACAATCCTGGATTTCCTGAAGTCCGACGGCTTCGCCAACAGAAACT
TCATGCAGCTGATCCACGACGACAGCCTGACCTTTAAAGAGGACATCCAGAAAGCCCAGGTGTCCGGCCA
GGGCGATAGCCTGCACGAGCACATTGCCAATCTGGCCGGCAGCCCCGCCATTAAGAAGGGCATCCTGCAG
ACAGTGAAGGTGGTGGACGAGCTCGTGAAAGTGATGGGCCGGCACAAGCCCGAGAACATCGTGATCGAAA
TGGCCAGAGAGAACCAGACCACCCAGAAGGGACAGAAGAACAGCCGCGAGAGAATGAAGCGGATCGAAGA
GGGCATCAAAGAGCTGGGCAGCCAGATCCTGAAAGAACACCCCGTGGAAAACACCCAGCTGCAGAACGAG
AAGCTGTACCTGTACTACCTGCAGAATGGGCGGGATATGTACGTGGACCAGGAACTGGACATCAACCGGC
TGTCCGACTACGATGTGGACCATATCGTGCCTCAGAGCTTTCTGAAGGACGACTCCATCGACAACAAGGT
GCTGACCAGAAGCGACAAGAACCGGGGCAAGAGCGACAACGTGCCCTCCGAAGAGGTCGTGAAGAAGATG
AAGAACTACTGGCGGCAGCTGCTGAACGCCAAGCTGATTACCCAGAGAAAGTTCGACAATCTGACCAAGG
CCGAGAGAGGCGGCCTGAGCGAACTGGATAAGGCCGGCTTCATCAAGAGACAGCTGGTGGAAACCCGGCA
GATCACAAAGCACGTGGCACAGATCCTGGACTCCCGGATGAACACTAAGTACGACGAGAATGACAAGCTG
ATCCGGGAAGTGAAAGTGATCACCCTGAAGTCCAAGCTGGTGTCCGATTTCCGGAAGGATTTCCAGTTTT
ACAAAGTGCGCGAGATCAACAACTACCACCACGCCCACGACGCCTACCTGAACGCCGTCGTGGGAACCGC
CCTGATCAAAAAGTACCCTAAGCTGGAAAGCGAGTTCGTGTACGGCGACTACAAGGTGTACGACGTGCGG
AAGATGATCGCCAAGAGCGAGCAGGAAATCGGCAAGGCTACCGCCAAGTACTTCTTCTACAGCAACATCA
TGAACTTTTTCAAGACCGAGATTACCCTGGCCAACGGCGAGATCCGGAAGCGGCCTCTGATCGAGACAAA
CGGCGAAACCGGGGAGATCGTGTGGGATAAGGGCCGGGATTTTGCCACCGTGCGGAAAGTGCTGAGCATG
CCCCAAGTGAATATCGTGAAAAAGACCGAGGTGCAGACAGGCGGCTTCAGCAAAGAGTCTATCCTGCCCA
AGAGGAACAGCGATAAGCTGATCGCCAGAAAGAAGGACTGGGACCCTAAGAAGTACGGCGGCTTCGACAG
CCCCACCGTGGCCTATTCTGTGCTGGTGGTGGCCAAAGTGGAAAAGGGCAAGTCCAAGAAACTGAAGAGT
GTGAAAGAGCTGCTGGGGATCACCATCATGGAAAGAAGCAGCTTCGAGAAGAATCCCATCGACTTTCTGG
AAGCCAAGGGCTACAAAGAAGTGAAAAAGGACCTGATCATCAAGCTGCCTAAGTACTCCCTGTTCGAGCT
GGAAAACGGCCGGAAGAGAATGCTGGCCTCTGCCGGCGAACTGCAGAAGGGAAACGAACTGGCCCTGCCC
TCCAAATATGTGAACTTCCTGTACCTGGCCAGCCACTATGAGAAGCTGAAGGGCTCCCCCGAGGATAATG
AGCAGAAACAGCTGTTTGTGGAACAGCACAAGCACTACCTGGACGAGATCATCGAGCAGATCAGCGAGTT
CTCCAAGAGAGTGATCCTGGCCGACGCTAATCTGGACAAAGTGCTGTCCGCCTACAACAAGCACCGGGAT
AAGCCCATCAGAGAGCAGGCCGAGAATATCATCCACCTGTTTACCCTGACCAATCTGGGAGCCCCTGCCG
CCTTCAAGTACTTTGACACCACCATCGACCGGAAGAGGTACACCAGCACCAAAGAGGTGCTGGACGCCAC
CCTGATCCACCAGAGCATCACCGGCCTGTACGAGACACGGATCGACCTGTCTCAGCTGGGAGGCGACAAA
AGGCCGGCGGCCACGAAAAAGGCCGGCCAGGCAAAAAAGAAAAAGGAATTCGGCAGTGGAGAGGGCAGAG
GAAGTCTGCTAACATGCGGTGACGTCGAGGAGAATCCTGGCCCAGTGAGCAAGGGCGAGGAGCTGTTCAC
CGGGGTGGTGCCCATCCTGGTCGAGCTGGACGGCGACGTAAACGGCCACAAGTTCAGCGTGTCCGGCGAG
GGCGAGGGCGATGCCACCTACGGCAAGCTGACCCTGAAGTTCATCTGCACCACCGGCAAGCTGCCCGTGC
CCTGGCCCACCCTCGTGACCACCCTGACCTACGGCGTGCAGTGCTTCAGCCGCTACCCCGACCACATGAA
GCAGCACGACTTCTTCAAGTCCGCCATGCCCGAAGGCTACGTCCAGGAGCGCACCATCTTCTTCAAGGAC
GACGGCAACTACAAGACCCGCGCCGAGGTGAAGTTCGAGGGCGACACCCTGGTGAACCGCATCGAGCTGA
AGGGCATCGACTTCAAGGAGGACGGCAACATCCTGGGGCACAAGCTGGAGTACAACTACAACAGCCACAA
CGTCTATATCATGGCCGACAAGCAGAAGAACGGCATCAAGGTGAACTTCAAGATCCGCCACAACATCGAG
GACGGCAGCGTGCAGCTCGCCGACCACTACCAGCAGAACACCCCCATCGGCGACGGCCCCGTGCTGCTGC
CCGACAACCACTACCTGAGCACCCAGTCCGCCCTGAGCAAAGACCCCAACGAGAAGCGCGATCACATGGT
CCTGCTGGAGTTCGTGACCGCCGCCGGGATCACTCTCGGCATGGACGAGCTGTACAAGGAATTCTAACTA
GAGCTCGCTGATCAGCCTCGACTGTGCCTTCTAGTTGCCAGCCATCTGTTGTTTGCCCCTCCCCCGTGCC
TTCCTTGACCCTGGAAGGTGCCACTCCCACTGTCCTTTCCTAATAAAATGAGGAAATTGCATCGCATTGT
CTGAGTAGGTGTCATTCTATTCTGGGGGGTGGGGTGGGGCAGGACAGCAAGGGGGAGGATTGGGAAGAGA
ATAGCAGGCATGCTGGGGAGCGGCCGCAGGAACCCCTAGTGATGGAGTTGGCCACTCCCTCTCTGCGCGC
TCGCTCGCTCACTGAGGCCGGGCGACCAAAGGTCGCCCGACGCCCGGGCTTTGCCCGGGCGGCCTCAGTG
AGCGAGCGAGCGCGCAGCTGCCTGCAGGGGCGCCTGATGCGGTATTTTCTCCTTACGCATCTGTGCGGTA
TTTCACACCGCATA
[95 nt withheld, positions 7435-7529]
T
[46 nt withheld, positions 7531-7576]
C
[141 nt withheld, positions 7578-7718]
CCTTTGACGTTGGAGTCCACGTTCTTT
[37 nt withheld, positions 7746-7782]
ACTCTATCTCGGGCTATTCTTTTGATTTATAAGGGATTTTGCCGATTTCGGTCTATTGGTTAAAAAATGA
GCTGATTTAACAAAAATTTAACGCGAATTTTAACAAAATATTAACGTTTACAATTTTATGGTGCACTCTC
AGTACAATCTGCTCTGATGCCGCATAGTTAAGCCAGCCCCGACACCCGCCAACACCCGCTGACGCGCCCT
GACGGGCTTGTCTGCTCCCGGCATCCGCTTACAGACAAGCTGTGACCGTCTCCGGGAGCTGCATGTGTCA
GAGGTTTTCACCGTCATCACCGAAACGCGCGAGACGAAAGGGCCTCGTGATACGCCTATTTTTATAGGTT
AATGTCATGATAATAATGGTTTCTTAGACGTCAGGTGGCACTTTTCGGGGAAATGTGCGCGGAACCCCTA
TTTGTTTATTTTTCTAAATACATTCAAATATGTATCCGCTCATGAGACAATAACCCTGATAAATGCTTCA
ATAATATTGAAAAAGGAAGAGTATGAGTATTCAACATTTCCGTGTCGCCCTTATTCCCTTTTTTGCGGCA
TTTTGCCTTCCTGTTTTTGCTCACCCAGAAACGCTGGTGAAAGTAAAAGATGCTGAAGATCAGTTGGGTG
CACGAGTGGGTTACATCGAACTGGATCTCAACAGCGGTAAGATCCTTGAGAGTTTTCGCCCCGAAGAACG
TTTTCCAATGATGAGCACTTTTAAAGTTCTGCTATGTGGCGCGGTATTATCCCGTATTGACGCCGGGCAA
GAGCAACTCGGTCGCCGCATACACTATTCTCAGAATGACTTGGTTGAGTACTCACCAGTCACAGAAAAGC
ATCTTACGGATGGCATGACAGTAAGAGAATTATGCAGTGCTGCCATAACCATGAGTGATAACACTGCGGC
CAACTTACTTCTGACAACGATCGGAGGACCGAAGGAGCTAACCGCTTTTTTGCACAACATGGGGGATCAT
GTAACTCGCCTTGATCGTTGGGAACCGGAGCTGAATGAAGCCATACCAAACGACGAGCGTGACACCACGA
TGCCTGTAGCAATGGCAACAACGTTGCGCAAACTATTAACTGGCGAACTACTTACTCTAGCTTCCCGGCA
ACAATTAATAGACTGGATGGAGGCGGATAAAGTTGCAGGACCACTTCTGCGCTCGGCCCTTCCGGCTGGC
TGGTTTATTGCTGATAAATCTGGAGCCGGTGAGCGTGGAAGCCGCGGTATCATTGCAGCACTGGGGCCAG
ATGGTAAGCCCTCCCGTATCGTAGTTATCTACACGACGGGGAGTCAGGCAACTATGGATGAACGAAATAG
ACAGATCGCTGAGATAGGTGCCTCACTGATTAAGCATTGGTAACTGTCAGACCAAGTTTACTCATATATA
CTTTAGATTGATTTAAAACTTCATTTTTAATTTAAAAGGATCTAGGTGAAGATCCTTTTTGATAATCTCA
TGACCAAAATCCCTTAACGTGAGTTTTCGTTCCACTGAG
Features (pLannotate 1.2.2; 19 found; start..end, strand, type, name):
     35..623     +  rep_origin     ori: high-copy-number ColE1/pMB1/pBR322/pUC origin of replication
    685..925     +  promoter       U6 promoter: RNA polymerase III promoter for human U6 snRNA
    955..1030    +  misc_RNA       gRNA scaffold: guide RNA scaffold for the Streptococcus pyogenes CRISPR/Cas9 system
   1037..1080    +  misc_RNA       gRNA scaffold (fragment): guide RNA scaffold for the Streptococcus pyogenes CRISPR/Cas9 system
   1127..1412    +  enhancer       CMV enhancer: human cytomegalovirus immediate early enhancer; contains an 18-bp deletion relative to the standard CMV enhancer
   1414..1691    +  promoter       chicken β-actin promoter: No description available
   1692..1919    +  intron         hybrid intron: hybrid between chicken β-actin (CBA) and minute virus of mice (MMV) introns (Gray et al., 2011)
   2057..3658    +  CDS            Cas9(N): N-terminal portion of Streptococcus pyogenes Cas9 (Zetsche et al., 2015)
   3659..6157    +  CDS            Cas9(C): C-terminal portion of Streptococcus pyogenes Cas9 (Zetsche et al., 2015)
   6158..6205    +  CDS            nucleoplasmin NLS: bipartite nuclear localization signal from nucleoplasmin
   6275..6988    +  CDS            EGFP: EGFP is a basic (constitutively fluorescent) green fluorescent protein published in 1996, derived from Aequorea victoria. It is reported to be a rapidly-maturing weak dimer with moderate acid sensitivity.
   7022..7133    +  polyA_signal   bGH poly(A) signal: bovine growth hormone polyadenylation signal
   7238..7378    +  repeat_region  AAV2 ITR: inverted terminal repeat of adeno-associated virus serotype 2 inverted
   7383..7434    -  misc_feature   bom (fragment): basis of mobility region from pBR322
   7453..7908    +  rep_origin     f1 ori (sequence partly withheld): f1 bacteriophage origin of replication; arrow indicates direction of (+) strand synthesis
   7909..7958    -  misc_feature   bom (fragment): basis of mobility region from pBR322
   8060..8095    -  CDS            rop (fragment): Rop protein, which maintains plasmids at low copy number; rop
   8190..8294    +  promoter       AmpR promoter: bla
   8295..9155    +  CDS            AmpR: β-lactamase; bla; confers resistance to ampicillin, carbenicillin, and related antibiotics
