[The description below was written by a language model from this plasmid's Addgene catalogue record and pLannotate feature annotations shown in this document.]
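Description:
PX458_MIER3_2 is an all-in-one CRISPR/Cas9 expression plasmid built on the PX458 backbone for transient delivery into human cells. It carries a guide RNA directed at the 3' end of the human MIER3 gene. In bacteria it is propagated as a high-copy plasmid through a ColE1/pUC-type origin and selected with ampicillin via the β-lactamase (AmpR) cassette. An f1 phage origin is also present. The annotation additionally picks up a single AAV2 inverted terminal repeat and small fragments of bom and rop; these appear to be backbone remnants, not functional modules.

The payload consists of two expression units. A human U6 RNA polymerase III promoter drives the MIER3-targeting spacer, which was inserted by Gibson cloning and is fused to the Streptococcus pyogenes gRNA scaffold. A second, partial scaffold fragment is annotated just downstream. The other unit uses a CMV enhancer, chicken β-actin promoter and hybrid intron to express S. pyogenes Cas9. The annotation tool splits Cas9 into contiguous N- and C-terminal segments that together form one continuous coding region. This is followed by a nucleoplasmin nuclear localization signal, an EGFP reporter and a bGH polyadenylation signal. The element linking Cas9 to EGFP is not annotated in the feature table. EGFP fluorescence allows transfected cells to be identified or sorted.

According to the depositor notes, the plasmid belongs to a CRISPR-based epitope tagging system, in which Cas9 cleavage near the 3' end of a gene is used to add a tag (currently FLAG) to the endogenous protein. The associated publication applies this to ChIP-seq of DNA-binding proteins. The donor template that supplies the tag is not part of this construct.
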