Addgene plasmid #86324: PX458_MIER3_2
Purpose: Encodes gRNA for 3' target of human MIER3
Depositing lab: Eric Mendenhall & Richard M. Myers. Depositing organization: University of Alabama in Huntsville. Publication: CETCh-seq: CRISPR epitope tagging ChIP-seq of DNA-binding proteins. Savic D, Partridge EC, Newberry KM, Smith SB, Meadows SK, Roberts BS, Mackiewicz M, Mendenhall EM, Myers RM. Genome Res. 2015 Sep 9. 10.1101/gr.193540.115 PubMed 26355004.
Backbone
  Vector backbone: PX458
  Vector type: CRISPR
Growth in bacteria
  Bacterial resistance: Ampicillin, 100 μg/mL
  Growth temperature: 37°C
  Growth strain: DH5alpha
  Copy number: High Copy
Gene/Insert
  Gene/Insert name: gRNA against MIER3
  gRNA/shRNA sequence: GCACTCTGAGTGACCTGAGTG
  Species: H. sapiens (human)
  Entrez Gene: MIER3 (a.k.a. FLJ35954, DKFZp781G1119, DKFZp781I1119, DKFZp686L09111)
  Cloning method: Gibson Cloning
  Sequencing primers: 5′ pBR322ori-F
Terms and licenses: Academic/Nonprofit Terms; Industry Terms: Not Available to Industry
Depositor comments: Note: This plasmid is part of the Mendenhall and Meyers CRISPR-based Tagging system to add a tag (currently using FLAG) to endogenous proteins. Please see https://www.addgene.org/crispr/tagging/ for more details.
How to cite: PX458_MIER3_2 was a gift from Eric Mendenhall & Richard M. Myers (Addgene plasmid # 86324 ; http://n2t.net/addgene:86324 ; RRID:Addgene_86324)
